Addgene plasmid #47742: EBA140-bio
Purpose: Expresses enzymatically monobiotinylated full-length EBA140 ectodomain with no N-linked glycans upon cotransfection with BirA in mammalian cells. Contains a C-terminal rat Cd4 d3+4 tag.
Depositing lab: Gavin Wright. Depositing organization: Wellcome Sanger Institute. Publication: A library of functional recombinant cell surface and secreted Plasmodium falciparum merozoite proteins. Crosnier C, Wanaguru M, McDade B, Osier FH, Marsh K, Rayner JC, Wright GJ. Mol Cell Proteomics. 2013 Sep 16. 10.1074/mcp.O113.028357 PubMed 24043421.
Backbone
  Vector backbone: pTT3
  Backbone manufacturer: Yves Durocher, NRC
  Backbone size w/o insert (bp): 6633
  Total vector size (bp): 9963
  Vector type: Mammalian Expression
Growth in bacteria
  Bacterial resistance: Ampicillin, 100 μg/mL
  Growth temperature: 37°C
  Growth strain: DH5alpha
  Copy number: High Copy
Gene/Insert
  Gene/Insert name: Codon-optimised EBA140 (alt name: BAEBL)
  Species: Synthetic; Plasmodium falciparum
  Insert size (bp): 3330
  Mutation: Exogenous signal peptide of mouse origin, changed Serine78, Threonine92, Serine131, Serine303, Threonine469, Serine727, Serine856, Threonine870, Serine893, Serine1028 and Serine1079 to Alanine residues
  Promoter: CMV
  Tag / fusion protein: rat Cd4 d3+4 (C terminal on backbone); enzymatic biotinylation sequence (C terminal on backbone)
  Cloning method: Restriction Enzyme; 5′ cloning site NotI (not destroyed); 3′ cloning site AscI (not destroyed)
  Sequencing primers: 5′ CMV-fwd
Resource information
  A portion of this plasmid was derived from a plasmid made by: pTT3 was obtained under an MTA from Yves Durocher, National Research Council of Canada- Biotechnology Research Institute
Terms and licenses: Academic/Nonprofit Terms; Industry Terms: Not Available to Industry
How to cite: EBA140-bio was a gift from Gavin Wright (Addgene plasmid # 47742 ; http://n2t.net/addgene:47742 ; RRID:Addgene_47742)
