[The description below was written by a language model from this plasmid's Addgene catalogue record and pLannotate feature annotations shown in this document.]
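Description:
EBA140-bio is a mammalian expression plasmid built on the pTT3 backbone, designed for transient production of a secreted, recombinant form of the Plasmodium falciparum merozoite protein EBA140 (also called BAEBL). It is maintained in E. coli through a high-copy ColE1/pUC-type origin and selected with ampicillin via the β-lactamase gene. The backbone also carries a fragment of the Epstein-Barr virus oriP, which supports episomal retention in cells that supply EBNA1. Small lac and tet promoter remnants are vector leftovers with no evident role.

Expression is driven by the CMV enhancer and immediate early promoter, followed by adenovirus-derived leader and splice elements and a chimeric intron fragment that aid transcript processing, and terminated by the rabbit β-globin polyadenylation signal. The roughly 3.3 kb insert, cloned between retained NotI and AscI sites, is a synthetic, codon-optimised sequence encoding the full-length EBA140 ectodomain. The insert itself is not annotated in the feature table, but it fits the unannotated gap between the signal sequence and the Cd4 fragment. An exogenous mouse signal peptide, annotated as an immunoglobulin heavy chain variable region leader, directs secretion. Eleven serine or threonine residues are changed to alanine, and the record describes the product as lacking N-linked glycans, consistent with removal of glycosylation sequons that the mammalian host would otherwise use.

The backbone supplies C-terminal rat Cd4 domains 3 and 4 as a tag, followed by an enzymatic biotinylation sequence that is listed in the catalogue but not annotated in the feature table. Cotransfection with BirA yields a monobiotinylated protein. The construct belongs to a library of functional recombinant merozoite surface and secreted proteins.
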