Features (pLannotate 1.2.2; 18 found; start..end, strand, type, name):
    154..533     +  enhancer       CMV enhancer: human cytomegalovirus immediate early enhancer
    535..734     +  promoter       CMV promoter: human cytomegalovirus (CMV) immediate early promoter
    802..840     +  misc_feature   Ad SA (fragment): adenovirus major late transcript splice acceptor (Friedrich and Soriano, 1991)
    873..1082    -  CDS            PTP (fragment): TERM_ADE02 - Experimental evidence at protein level: Swiss-Prot protein existence level 1. Protein covalently bound to the viral DNA that acts as a primer for viral genomic replication by DNA strand displacement. Assembles on the viral origin of replication in an initiation complex with viral polymerase, DBP, host NFIA and host POU2F1/OCT1. During initiation, the polymerase covalently couples the first dCTP with Ser- 580 of pTP. The terminal protein stimulates the template activity over 20 fold compared to protein-free templates. Neo-synthesized viral genomes are linked to two preterminal prot
   1113..1202    +  intron         chimeric intron (fragment): chimera between introns from adenovirus and immunoglobulin heavy chain genes
   1221..1267    +  CDS            IgH signal sequence (fragment): signal sequence from the mouse immunoglobulin heavy chain variable region
   4668..5237    +  CDS            Cd4 (fragment): CD4_RAT - Experimental evidence at protein level: Swiss-Prot protein existence level 1. Integral membrane glycoprotein that plays an essential role in the immune response and serves multiple functions in responses against both external and internal offenses. In T-cells, functions primarily as a coreceptor for MHC class II molecule:peptide complex. The antigens presented by class II peptides are derived from extracellular proteins while class I peptides are derived from cytosolic proteins. Interacts simultaneously with the T-cell receptor (TCR) and the MHC class II presented by antigen presenti
   5343..5398    +  polyA_signal   β-globin poly(A) signal: rabbit β-globin polyadenylation signal (Gil and Proudfoot, 1987)
   5912..7593    -  rep_origin     oriP (fragment): Epstein-Barr virus oriP replication origin (Yates et al., 2000)
   7720..7824    +  promoter       AmpR promoter: bla
   7825..8685    +  CDS            AmpR: β-lactamase; bla; confers resistance to ampicillin, carbenicillin, and related antibiotics
   8856..9444    +  rep_origin     ori: high-copy-number ColE1/pMB1/pBR322/pUC origin of replication
   9627..9719    +  CDS            lacI (fragment): lac repressor; lacI; The lac repressor binds to the lac operator to inhibit transcription in E. coli. This inhibition can be relieved by adding lactose or isopropyl-β-D-thiogalactopyranoside (IPTG).
   9732..9753    +  protein_bind   CAP binding site: CAP binding activates transcription in the presence of cAMP. E. coli catabolite activator protein
   9768..9798    +  promoter       lac promoter: promoter for the E. coli lac operon
   9806..9822    +  protein_bind   lac operator: The lac repressor binds to the lac operator to inhibit transcription in E. coli. This inhibition can be relieved by adding lactose or isopropyl-β-D-thiogalactopyranoside (IPTG). lac repressor encoded by lacI
   9892..9908    +  promoter       tet promoter (fragment): E. coli promoter for tetracycline efflux protein gene
   9918..9943    -  CDS            bla(M) (fragment): β-lactamase lacking the signal sequence; bla(M); allows cytosolic expression of β-lactamase
>Addgene plasmid #47742 | EBA140-bio | depositor full sequence | sequence record 68750 | EBA140-bio sequence 9963 bps
AGATCTATACATTGAATCAATATTGGCAATTAGCCATATTAGTCATTGGTTATATAGCATAAATCAATAT
TGGCTATTGGCCATTGCATACGTTGTATCTATATCATAATATGTACATTTATATTGGCTCATGTCCAATA
TGACCGCCATGTTGACATTGATTATTGACTAGTTATTAATAGTAATCAATTACGGGGTCATTAGTTCATA
GCCCATATATGGAGTTCCGCGTTACATAACTTACGGTAAATGGCCCGCCTGGCTGACCGCCCAACGACCC
CCGCCCATTGACGTCAATAATGACGTATGTTCCCATAGTAACGCCAATAGGGACTTTCCATTGACGTCAA
TGGGTGGAGTATTTACGGTAAACTGCCCACTTGGCAGTACATCAAGTGTATCATATGCCAAGTCCGCCCC
CTATTGACGTCAATGACGGTAAATGGCCCGCCTGGCATTATGCCCAGTACATGACCTTACGGGACTTTCC
TACTTGGCAGTACATCTACGTATTAGTCATCGCTATTACCATGGTGATGCGGTTTTGGCAGTACACCAAT
GGGCGTGGATAGCGGTTTGACTCACGGGGATTTCCAAGTCTCCACCCCATTGACGTCAATGGGAGTTTGT
TTTGGCACCAAAATCAACGGGACTTTCCAAAATGTCGTAATAACCCCGCCCCGTTGACGCAAATGGGCGG
TAGGCGTGTACGGTGGGAGGTCTATATAAGCAGAGCTCGTTTAGTGAACCGTCAGATCCTCACTCTCTTC
CGCATCGCTGTCTGCGAGGGCCAGCTGTTGGGCTCGCGGTTGAGGACAAACTCTTCGCGGTCTTTCCAGT
ACTCTTGGATCGGAAACCCGTCGGCCTCCGAACGGTACTCCGCCACCGAGGGACCTGAGCGAGTCCGCAT
CGACCGGATCGGAAAACCTCTCGAGAAAGGCGTCTAACCAGTCACAGTCGCAAGGTAGGCTGAGCACCGT
GGCGGGCGGCAGCGGGTGGCGGTCGGGGTTGTTTCTGGCGGAGGTGCTGCTGATGATGTAATTAAAGTAG
GCGGTCTTGAGACGGCGGATGGTCGAGGTGAGGTGTGGCAGGCTTGAGATCCAGCTGTTGGGGTGAGTAC
TCCCTCTCAAAAGCGGGCATTACTTCTGCGCTAAGATTGTCAGTTTCCAAAAACGAGGAGGATTTGATAT
TCACCTGGCCCGATCTGGCCATACACTTGAGTGACAATGACATCCACTTTGCCTTTCTCTCCACAGGTGT
CCACTCCCAGGTCCAAGTTTGCCACCATGGAGTTTCAGACCCAGGTACTCATGTCCCTGCTGCTCTGCAT
GTCTGGTGCGGCCGCCATCATCGGCCGGACCCTGTACAACCGGCAGGACGAGAGCAGCGACATCAGCAGA
GTGAACAGCCCCGAGCTGAACAACAACCACAAGACCAACATCTACGACAGCGACTACGAGGACGTGAACA
ACAAGCTGATCAACAGCTTCGTGGAGAACAAGGCCGTGAAGAAGAAGCGGAGCCTGAGCTTCATCAACAA
CAAGGCCAAGAGCTACGACATCATCCCCCCCAGCTACAGCTACCGGAACGACAAGTTCAACAGCCTGAGC
GAGAACGAGGACAACAGCGGCAACACCAACAGCAACAACTTCGCCAACACCGCCGAGATCAGCATCGGCA
AGGACAACAAGCAGTACACCTTCATCCAGAAGCGGACCCACCTGTTCGCCTGCGGCATCAAGCGGAAGTC
CATCAAGTGGATCTGCCGGGAGAACAGCGAGAAGATCACCGTGTGCGTGCCCGACCGGAAGATCCAGCTG
TGTATCGCCAACTTCCTGAATAGCAGACTGGAAACCATGGAAAAGTTCAAAGAGATCTTCCTGATCAGCG
TGAACACCGAGGCCAAGCTGCTGTACAACAAGAACGAGGGCAAGGACCCCAGCATCTTCTGCAACGAGCT
GCGGAACAGCTTCAGCGACTTCCGGAACTCCTTCATCGGCGACGACATGGACTTCGGCGGCAATACCGAC
AGAGTGAAGGGCTACATCAACAAGAAGTTCAGCGACTACTACAAAGAAAAGAACGTGGAGAAGCTCAACA
ACATCAAGAAAGAGTGGTGGGAGAAGAATAAGGCCAACCTGTGGAACCACATGATCGTGAACCACAAGGG
CAATATCGCTAAAGAGTGTGCTATCATCCCTGCTGAGGAACCCCAGATCAATCTGTGGATCAAAGAGTGG
AACGAGAACTTCCTGATGGAAAAGAAGCGGCTGTTCCTGAACATCAAGGATAAGTGCGTGGAGAATAAGA
AGTACGAGGCCTGTTTCGGAGGATGCAGACTGCCCTGCAGCAGCTACACCAGCTTCATGAAGAAAAGCAA
GACCCAGATGGAAGTGCTGACCAACCTGTACAAGAAAAAGAACAGCGGCGTGGACAAGAACAACTTTCTG
AACGACCTGTTCAAGAAGAACAATAAGAACGATCTGGATGATTTCTTCAAGAACGAGAAAGAATACGACG
ACCTGTGCGACTGCCGGTACACCGCCACCATCATCAAGAGCTTTCTGAATGGCCCTGCCAAGAACGACGT
GGATATCGCCAGCCAGATCAACGTGAACGATCTGCGGGGCTTCGGCTGCAACTACAAGAGCAACAACGAG
AAGTCCTGGAACTGCGCCGGCACCTTCACCAACAAGTTCCCCGGCACATGCGAGCCTCCCAGACGGCAGA
CCCTGTGCCTGGGCCGGACCTATCTGCTGCACCGGGGCCACGAAGAGGACTACAAAGAGCATCTGCTGGG
CGCCAGCATCTACGAAGCCCAGCTGCTGAAGTACAAGTACAAAGAGAAGGACGAGAACGCCCTGTGCAGC
ATCATCCAGAACAGCTACGCCGACCTGGCCGACATCATCAAGGGCAGCGATATCATCAAGGACTACTACG
GCAAGAAGATGGAAGAGAACCTGAACAAAGTGAACAAGGACAAGAAGCGGAACGAGGAAAGCCTGAAGAT
CTTCCGCGAGAAGTGGTGGGACGAGAACAAAGAAAACGTGTGGAAAGTGATGAGCGCCGTGCTGAAGAAC
AAAGAGACATGCAAGGACTACGACAAGTTTCAGAAGATCCCCCAGTTCCTGCGGTGGTTTAAAGAGTGGG
GCGACGACTTCTGCGAGAAGCGCAAAGAGAAGATCTACAGCTTCGAGAGCTTCAAGGTGGAGTGCAAGAA
GAAGGACTGCGACGAGAACACATGCAAGAACAAGTGCAGCGAGTACAAGAAGTGGATCGACCTGAAGAAG
TCCGAGTACGAGAAACAGGTGGACAAGTACACCAAGGATAAGAACAAGAAGATGTACGACAACATCGACG
AAGTGAAAAACAAAGAGGCCAACGTCTACCTGAAAGAAAAGTCTAAAGAGTGCAAGGACGTCAACTTCGA
CGACAAGATCTTCAACGAGGCCCCCAACGAGTACGAGGACATGTGCAAGAAGTGCGACGAGATCAAGTAC
CTGAATGAGATCAAATACCCCAAGACCAAGCACGACATCTACGATATCGACACCTTCTCCGACACCTTCG
GCGACGGCACCCCCATCAGCATCAACGCCAACATCAACGAGCAGCAGAGCGGCAAGGATACCAGCAACAC
TGGCAACTCTGAAACAAGCGACAGTCCTGTGTCCCACGAGCCTGAGAGCGACGCCGCCATCAACGTGGAA
AAGCTGTCCGGCGACGAGTCCAGCAGCGAGACACGGGGCATCCTGGACATCAACGACCCCAGCGTGACCA
ACAACGTGAATGAGGTGCACGACGCCTCCAATACCCAGGGCTCCGTGAGCAATACCGCCGACATCACCAA
CGGCCACAGCGAGAGCAGCCTGAACAGAGCCACCAACGCCCAGGACATCAAGATCGGCAGATCCGGCAAC
GAGCAGAGCGACAACCAGGAAAACTCCGCCCACAGCAGCGACAATAGCGGCAGCCTGACCATCGGCCAGG
TGCCCAGCGAGGACAATACCCAGAACACCTACGACTCCCAGAACCCCCACAGAGACACCCCTAACGCCCT
GGCCAGCCTGCCCAGCGACGATAAGATCAACGAGATCGAGGGCTTCGACAGCAGCAGAGACAGCGAGAAC
GGCAGAGGCGACACCACCTCCAACACCCACGACGTGCGGCGGACCAACATCGTGTCCGAGCGGAGAGTGA
ACTCCCACGACTTCATCCGGAACGGCATGGCCAACAACAACGCCCACCACCAGTACATCACCCAGATCGA
GAACAACGGCATCATCAGAGGCCAGGAAGAGTCCGCCGGCAACTCCGTGAACTACAAGGACAACCCCAAG
CGGAGCAACTTCGCCTCCGAGAACGACCACAAGAAGAATATCCAGGAATACAACAGCCGGGACACCAAGA
GAGTGCGGGAGGAAATCATCAAGCTGTCCAAGCAGAACAAGTGTAACAACGAGTACAGCATGGAATACTG
CACCTACAGCGACGAGAGAAACAGCGCCCCTGGCCCCTGCTCTCGCGAAGAACGGAAGAAGCTGTGCTGC
CAGATCTCCGACTACTGCCTGAAGTACTTCAACTTCTACAGCATCGAGTACTACAACTGCATCAAGAGCG
AGATCAAGAGCCCCGAGTACAAGTGCTTCAAGTCCGAGGGCCAGAGCAGCATCCCCGGCGCGCCGTCGAC
CTCCATCACGGCCTATAAGAGTGAGGGGGAGTCAGCGGAGTTCTCCTTCCCACTCAACCTTGGAGAGGAA
AGCCTGCAGGGAGAGTTGAGATGGAAGGCAGAGAAGGCTCCTTCTTCCCAGTCCTGGATCACCTTCTCCC
TAAAGAACCAAAAGGTGTCTGTGCAGAAGTCTACTAGCAACCCCAAGTTCCAGCTGTCCGAAACGCTCCC
ACTCACCCTTCAGATACCCCAGGTCTCCCTTCAGTTTGCTGGTTCTGGCAACCTGACCCTGACTCTGGAC
AGAGGGATACTGTATCAGGAAGTGAACCTGGTGGTGATGAAAGTGACTCAGCCCGACAGCAACACTTTGA
CCTGTGAGGTGATGGGACCCACCTCACCCAAGATGAGACTGATCTTGAAGCAGGAGAATCAGGAGGCCAG
GGTCTCCAGGCAGGAGAAAGTGATTCAAGTGCAGGCCCCTGAAGCAGGGGTGTGGCAATGTCTACTGAGT
GAAGGTGAAGAGGTCAAGATGGACTCCAAGATCCAGGTTTTATCCAAAGGGTTGAATTCCGGATCACTGC
ATCATATTCTGGATGCACAGAAAATGGTGTGGAATCATCGTTAAGTCTAGACACGTGATTAATTAAGGAT
CCCCCGACCTCGACCTCTGGCTAATAAAGGAAATTTATTTTCATTGCAATAGTGTGTTGGAATTTTTTGT
GTCTCTCACTCGGAAGGACATATGGGAGGGCAAATCATTTGGTCGAGATCCCTCGGAGATCTCTAGCTAG
AGGATCGATCCCCGCCCCGGACGAACTAAACCTGACTACGACATCTCTGCCCCTTCTTCGCGGGGCAGTG
CATGTAATCCCTTCAGTTGGTTGGTACAACTTGCCAACTGGGCCCTGTTCCACATGTGACACGGGGGGGG
ACCAAACACAAAGGGGTTCTCTGACTGTAGTTGACATCCTTATAAATGGATGTGCACATTTGCCAACACT
GAGTGGCTTTCATCCTGGAGCAGACTTTGCAGTCTGTGGACTGCAACACAACATTGCCTTTATGTGTAAC
TCTTGGCTGAAGCTCTTACACCAATGCTGGGGGACATGTACCTCCCAGGGGCCCAGGAAGACTACGGGAG
GCTACACCAACGTCAATCAGAGGGGCCTGTGTAGCTACCGATAAGCGGACCCTCAAGAGGGCATTAGCAA
TAGTGTTTATAAGGCCCCCTTGTTAACCCTAAACGGGTAGCATATGCTTCCCGGGTAGTAGTATATACTA
TCCAGACTAACCCTAATTCAATAGCATATGTTACCCAACGGGAAGCATATGCTATCGAATTAGGGTTAGT
AAAAGGGTCCTAAGGAACAGCGATATCTCCCACCCCATGAGCTGTCACGGTTTTATTTACATGGGGTCAG
GATTCCACGAGGGTAGTGAACCATTTTAGTCACAAGGGCAGTGGCTGAAGATCAAGGAGCGGGCAGTGAA
CTCTCCTGAATCTTCGCCTGCTTCTTCATTCTCCTTCGTTTAGCTAATAGAATAACTGCTGAGTTGTGAA
CAGTAAGGTGTATGTGAGGTGCTCGAAAACAAGGTTTCAGGTGACGCCCCCAGAATAAAATTTGGACGGG
GGGTTCAGTGGTGGCATTGTGCTATGACACCAATATAACCCTCACAAACCCCTTGGGCAATAAATACTAG
TGTAGGAATGAAACATTCTGAATATCTTTAACAATAGAAATCCATGGGGTGGGGACAAGCCGTAAAGACT
GGATGTCCATCTCACACGAATTTATGGCTATGGGCAACACATAATCCTAGTGCAATATGATACTGGGGTT
ATTAAGATGTGTCCCAGGCAGGGACCAAGACAGGTGAACCATGTTGTTACACTCTATTTGTAACAAGGGG
AAAGAGAGTGGACGCCGACAGCAGCGGACTCCACTGGTTGTCTCTAACACCCCCGAAAATTAAACGGGGC
TCCACGCCAATGGGGCCCATAAACAAAGACAAGTGGCCACTCTTTTTTTTGAAATTGTGGAGTGGGGGCA
CGCGTCAGCCCCCACACGCCGCCCTGCGGTTTTGGACTGTAAAATAAGGGTGTAATAACTTGGCTGATTG
TAACCCCGCTAACCACTGCGGTCAAACCACTTGCCCACAAAACCACTAATGGCACCCCGGGGAATACCTG
CATAAGTAGGTGGGCGGGCCAAGATAGGGGCGCGATTGCTGCGATCTGGAGGACAAATTACACACACTTG
CGCCTGAGCGCCAAGCACAGGGTTGTTGGTCCTCATATTCACGAGGTCGCTGAGAGCACGGTGGGCTAAT
GTTGCCATGGGTAGCATATACTACCCAAATATCTGGATAGCATATGCTATCCTAATCTATATCTGGGTAG
CATAGGCTATCCTAATCTATATCTGGGTAGCATATGCTATCCTAATCTATATCTGGGTAGTATATGCTAT
CCTAATTTATATCTGGGTAGCATAGGCTATCCTAATCTATATCTGGGTAGCATATGCTATCCTAATCTAT
ATCTGGGTAGTATATGCTATCCTAATCTGTATCCGGGTAGCATATGCTATCCTAATAGAGATTAGGGTAG
TATATGCTATCCTAATTTATATCTGGGTAGCATATACTACCCAAATATCTGGATAGCATATGCTATCCTA
ATCTATATCTGGGTAGCATATGCTATCCTAATCTATATCTGGGTAGCATAGGCTATCCTAATCTATATCT
GGGTAGCATATGCTATCCTAATCTATATCTGGGTAGTATATGCTATCCTAATTTATATCTGGGTAGCATA
GGCTATCCTAATCTATATCTGGGTAGCATATGCTATCCTAATCTATATCTGGGTAGTATATGCTATCCTA
ATCTGTATCCGGGTAGCATATGCTATCCTCATGATAAGCTGTCAAACATGAGAATTTTCTTGAAGACGAA
AGGGCCTCGTGATACGCCTATTTTTATAGGTTAATGTCATGATAATAATGGTTTCTTAGACGTCAGGTGG
CACTTTTCGGGGAAATGTGCGCGGAACCCCTATTTGTTTATTTTTCTAAATACATTCAAATATGTATCCG
CTCATGAGACAATAACCCTGATAAATGCTTCAATAATATTGAAAAAGGAAGAGTATGAGTATTCAACATT
TCCGTGTCGCCCTTATTCCCTTTTTTGCGGCATTTTGCCTTCCTGTTTTTGCTCACCCAGAAACGCTGGT
GAAAGTAAAAGATGCTGAAGATCAGTTGGGTGCACGAGTGGGTTACATCGAACTGGATCTCAACAGCGGT
AAGATCCTTGAGAGTTTTCGCCCCGAAGAACGTTTTCCAATGATGAGCACTTTTAAAGTTCTGCTATGTG
GCGCGGTATTATCCCGTGTTGACGCCGGGCAAGAGCAACTCGGTCGCCGCATACACTATTCTCAGAATGA
CTTGGTTGAGTACTCACCAGTCACAGAAAAGCATCTTACGGATGGCATGACAGTAAGAGAATTATGCAGT
GCTGCCATAACCATGAGTGATAACACTGCGGCCAACTTACTTCTGACAACGATCGGAGGACCGAAGGAGC
TAACCGCTTTTTTGCACAACATGGGGGATCATGTAACTCGCCTTGATCGTTGGGAACCGGAGCTGAATGA
AGCCATACCAAACGACGAGCGTGACACCACGATGCCTGCAGCAATGGCAACAACGTTGCGCAAACTATTA
ACTGGCGAACTACTTACTCTAGCTTCCCGGCAACAATTAATAGACTGGATGGAGGCGGATAAAGTTGCAG
GACCACTTCTGCGCTCGGCCCTTCCGGCTGGCTGGTTTATTGCTGATAAATCTGGAGCCGGTGAGCGTGG
GTCTCGCGGTATCATTGCAGCACTGGGGCCAGATGGTAAGCCCTCCCGTATCGTAGTTATCTACACGACG
GGGAGTCAGGCAACTATGGATGAACGAAATAGACAGATCGCTGAGATAGGTGCCTCACTGATTAAGCATT
GGTAACTGTCAGACCAAGTTTACTCATATATACTTTAGATTGATTTAAAACTTCATTTTTAATTTAAAAG
GATCTAGGTGAAGATCCTTTTTGATAATCTCATGACCAAAATCCCTTAACGTGAGTTTTCGTTCCACTGA
GCGTCAGACCCCGTAGAAAAGATCAAAGGATCTTCTTGAGATCCTTTTTTTCTGCGCGTAATCTGCTGCT
TGCAAACAAAAAAACCACCGCTACCAGCGGTGGTTTGTTTGCCGGATCAAGAGCTACCAACTCTTTTTCC
GAAGGTAACTGGCTTCAGCAGAGCGCAGATACCAAATACTGTTCTTCTAGTGTAGCCGTAGTTAGGCCAC
CACTTCAAGAACTCTGTAGCACCGCCTACATACCTCGCTCTGCTAATCCTGTTACCAGTGGCTGCTGCCA
GTGGCGATAAGTCGTGTCTTACCGGGTTGGACTCAAGACGATAGTTACCGGATAAGGCGCAGCGGTCGGG
CTGAACGGGGGGTTCGTGCACACAGCCCAGCTTGGAGCGAACGACCTACACCGAACTGAGATACCTACAG
CGTGAGCTATGAGAAAGCGCCACGCTTCCCGAAGGGAGAAAGGCGGACAGGTATCCGGTAAGCGGCAGGG
TCGGAACAGGAGAGCGCACGAGGGAGCTTCCAGGGGGAAACGCCTGGTATCTTTATAGTCCTGTCGGGTT
TCGCCACCTCTGACTTGAGCGTCGATTTTTGTGATGCTCGTCAGGGGGGCGGAGCCTATGGAAAAACGCC
AGCAACGCGGCCTTTTTACGGTTCCTGGCCTTTTGCTGGCCTTTTGCTCACATGTTCTTTCCTGCGTTAT
CCCCTGATTCTGTGGATAACCGTATTACCGCCTTTGAGTGAGCTGATACCGCTCGCCGCAGCCGAACGAC
CGAGCGCAGCGAGTCAGTGAGCGAGGAAGCGGAAGAGCGCCCAATACGCAAACCGCCTCTCCCCGCGCGT
TGGCCGATTCATTAATGCAGCTGGCACGACAGGTTTCCCGACTGGAAAGCGGGCAGTGAGCGCAACGCAA
TTAATGTGAGTTAGCTCACTCATTAGGCACCCCAGGCTTTACACTTTATGCTTCCGGCTCGTATGTTGTG
TGGAATTGTGAGCGGATAACAATTTCACACAGGAAACAGCTATGACCATGATTACGCCAAGCTCTAGCTA
GAGGTCGACCAATTCTCATGTTTGACAGCTTATCATCGCAGATCCGGGCAACGTTGTTGCCATTGCTGCA
GGCGCAGAACTGGTAGGTATGGA
