>Addgene plasmid #47742 | EBA140-bio | addgene partial sequence | sequence record 71144 | CMV-F 5'-CGCAAATGGGCGGTAGGCGTG-3'
TGAACCGTCAGATCCTCACTCTCTTCCGCATCGCTGTCTGCGAGGGCCAGCTGTTGGGCTCGCGGTTGAG
GACAAACTCTTCGCGGTCTTTCCAGTACTCTTGGATCGGAAACCCGTCGGCCTCCGAACGGTACTCCGCC
ACCGAGGGACCTGAGCGAGTCCGCATCGACCGGATCGGAAAACCTCTCGAGAAAGGCGTCTAACCAGTCA
CAGTCGCAAGGTAGGCTGAGCACCGTGGCGGGCGGCAGCGGGTGGCGGTCGGGGTTGTTTCTGGCGGAGG
TGCTGCTGATGATGTAATTAAAGTAGGCGGTCTTGAGACGGCGGATGGTCGAGGTGAGGTGTGGCAGGCT
TGAGATCCAGCTGTTGGGGTGAGTACTCCCTCTCAAAAGCGGGCATTACTTCTGCGCTAAGATTGTCAGT
TTCCAAAAACGAGGAGGATTTGATATTCACCTGGCCCGATCTGGCCATACACTTGAGTGACAATGACATC
CACTTTGCCTTTCTCTCCACAGGTGTCCACTCCCAGGTCCAAGTTTGCCACCATGGAGTTTCAGACCCAG
GTACTCATGTCCCTGCTGCTCTGCATGTCTGGTGCGGCCGCCATCATCGGCCGGACCCTGTACAACCGGC
AGGACGAGAGCAGCGACATCAGCAGAGTGAACAGCCCCGAGCTGAACAACAACCACAAGACCAACATCTA
CGACAGCGACTACGAGGACGTGAACAACAAGCTGATCAACAGCTTCGTGGAGAACAAGGCCGTGAAGAAG
AAGCGGAGCCTGAGCTTCATCAACAACAAGGCCAAGAGCTACGACATCATCCCCCCCAGCTACAGCTACC
GGAACGACAAGTTCAACAGCCTGAGCGAGAACGAGGACAACAGCGGCA
