>Addgene plasmid #47742 | EBA140-bio | addgene partial sequence | sequence record 71498 | EBVori-F
AACCCCTTTGTGTTTGGTCCCCCCCCGTGTCACATGTGGAACAGGGCCCAGTTGGCAAGTTGTACCAACC
AACTGAAGGGATTACATGCACTGCCCCGCGAAGAAGGGGCAGAGATGTCGTAGTCAGGTTTAGTTCGTCC
GGGGCGGGGATCGATCCTCTAGCTAGAGATCTCCGAGGGATCTCGACCAAATGATTTGCCCTCCCATATG
TCCTTCCGAGTGAGAGACACAAAAAATTCCAACACACTATTGCAATGAAAATAAATTTCCTTTATTAGCC
AGAGGTCGAGGTCGGGGGATCCTTAATTAATCACGTGTCTAGACTTAACGATGATTCCACACCATTTTCT
GTGCATCCAGAATATGATGCAGTGATCCGGAATTCAACCCTTTGGATAAAACCTGGATCTTGGAGTCCAT
CTTGACCTCTTCACCTTCACTCAGTAGACATTGCCACACCCCTGCTTCAGGGGCCTGCACTTGAATCACT
TTCTCCTGCCTGGAGACCCTGGCCTCCTGATTCTCCTGCTTCAAGATCAGTCTCATCTTGGGTGAGGTGG
GTCCCATCACCTCACAGGTCAAAGTGTTGCTGTCGGGCTGAGTCACTTTCATCACCACCAGGTTCACTTC
CTGATACAGTATCCCTCTGTCCAGAGTCAGGGTCAGGTTGCCAGAACCAGCAAACTGAAGGGAGACCTGG
GGTATCTGAAGGGTGAGTGGGAGCGTTTCGGACAGCTGGAACTTGGGGTTGCTAGTAGACTTCTGCACAG
ACACCTTTTGGTTCTTTAGGGAGAAGGTGATCCAGGACTGGGAAGAAGGAGCCTTCTCTGCCTTCCATCT
CAACTCTCCCTGCAGGCTTTCCTCTCCAAGGTTGAGTGGGAAGGAGAACTCCGCTGACTCCCCCTCACTC
TTATAGGCCGTGATGGAGGTCGACGGCGCGCC
