>Addgene plasmid #47742 | EBA140-bio | addgene partial sequence | sequence record 72177 | rCd4-R 5'-TCCCTGCAGGCTTTCCTCTCCAAGGTTGAG-3'
CTCACTCTTATAGGCCGTGATGGAGGTCGACGGCGCGCCGGGGATGCTGCTCTGGCCCTCGGACTTGAAG
CACTTGTACTCGGGGCTCTTGATCTCGCTCTTGATGCAGTTGTAGTACTCGATGCTGTAGAAGTTGAAGT
ACTTCAGGCAGTAGTCGGAGATCTGGCAGCACAGCTTCTTCCGTTCTTCGCGAGAGCAGGGGCCAGGGGC
GCTGTTTCTCTCGTCGCTGTAGGTGCAGTATTCCATGCTGTACTCGTTGTTACACTTGTTCTGCTTGGAC
AGCTTGATGATTTCCTCCCGCACTCTCTTGGTGTCCCGGCTGTTGTATTCCTGGATATTCTTCTTGTGGT
CGTTCTCGGAGGCGAAGTTGCTCCGCTTGGGGTTGTCCTTGTAGTTCACGGAGTTGCCGGCGGACTCTTC
CTGGCCTCTGATGATGCCGTTGTTCTCGATCTGGGTGATGTACTGGTGGTGGGCGTTGTTGTTGGCCATG
CCGTTCCGGATGAAGTCGTGGGAGTTCACTCTCCGCTCGGACACGATGTTGGTCCGCCGCACGTCGTGGG
TGTTGGAGGTGGTGTCGCCTCTGCCGTTCTCGCTGTCTCTGCTGCTGTCGAAGCCCTCGATCTCGTTGAT
CTTATCGTCGCTGGGCAGGCTGGCCAGGGCGTTAGGGGTGTCTCTGTGGGGGTTCTGGGAGTCGTAGGTG
TTCTGGGTATTGTCCTCGCTGGGCACCTGGCCGATGGTCAGGCTGCCGCTATTGTCGCTGCTGTGGGCGG
AGTTTTCCTGGTTGTCGCTCTGCTCGTTGCCGGATCTGCCGATCTTGATGTCCTGGGCGTTGGTGGCTCT
GTTCAGGCTGCTCTCGCTGTGGCCGTTGGTGATGTCGGCGGTATTGCTCACGGA
